Addgene plasmid #133217: pOPS0576
Purpose: Reporter plasmid with a 12-nucleotide specific "barcode" sequence. This plasmid is not available as an individual bacterial stab, but can be requested as part of the Plasmid-ID Kit (Kit #1000000168 ).
Depositing lab: Philip Poole. Depositing organization: University of Oxford. Publication: Optimizing Rhizobium-legume symbioses by simultaneous measurement of rhizobial competitiveness and N2 fixation in nodules. Mendoza-Suarez MA, Geddes BA, Sanchez-Canizares C, Ramirez-Gonzalez RH, Kirchhelle C, Jorrin B, Poole PS. Proc Natl Acad Sci U S A. 2020 May 5;117(18):9822-9831. doi: 10.1073/pnas.1921225117. Epub 2020 Apr 21. PubMed 32317381.
Backbone
  Vector backbone: pOGG026 (Addgene ID 113992)
  Vector type: Bacterial Expression
Growth in bacteria
  Bacterial resistance: Kanamycin, 50 μg/mL
  Growth temperature: 37°C
  Growth strain: ST18 (S17 delta pir delta hemA)
  Copy number: Low Copy
Gene/Insert
  Gene/Insert name: PU module (PsNifH from pOGG043), SC module (sfGFP from pOGG037), and T module (GCGTTCTAGCTG and universal primer binding site)
  Species: Synthetic
  Mutation: Domesticated for Golden Gate cloning
  Cloning method: Unknown
Terms and licenses: Academic/Nonprofit Terms; Industry Terms: Not Available to Industry
Depositor comments: The only difference is the sequence: GCGTTCTAGCTG . Please note that this plasmid may require a unique bacterial strain, so make sure to confirm that you can also obtain the appropriate growth strain. Please contact us or contact our distributors if you have any questions. This plasmid is not available as an individual bacterial stab, but can be requested as part of the Plasmid-ID Kit (Kit #1000000168 ).
How to cite: pOPS0576 was a gift from Philip Poole (Addgene plasmid # 133217)
