[The description below was written by a language model from this plasmid's Addgene catalogue record and pLannotate feature annotations shown in this document.]
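Description:
pOPS0576 is a low-copy, broad-host-range bacterial reporter plasmid built on the pOGG026 backbone by Golden Gate assembly of domesticated modules, and it is one member of a set of otherwise identical "Plasmid-ID" plasmids that differ only in a 12-nucleotide barcode. The backbone is of the RK2/IncP type. The annotated features include oriV with its trans-acting replication protein gene trfA, and an IncP oriT that allows conjugative mobilisation from a donor strain into recipient bacteria such as rhizobia. They also include the par region (parA and parB, plus the parD/parE antitoxin–toxin pair), which stabilises the plasmid by killing plasmid-free segregants and so helps retention when antibiotic selection is absent. Selection is by kanamycin through aphA1 (nptI). Small annotated fragments of a Tn5 transposase, a CloDF13 origin and lacZα appear to be backbone or cloning remnants rather than functional parts. Lambda t0 and rrnB T1 terminators are also annotated and probably insulate the cassette from surrounding transcription.

The payload consists of three modules: a promoter module carrying PsNifH (a nifH promoter, not annotated in the feature table but presumably lying upstream of the reporter), a coding module for superfolder GFP, and a terminal module holding the unique barcode next to a universal primer binding site. Because nifH encodes a nitrogenase component, its promoter should drive sfGFP under nitrogen-fixing conditions, so fluorescence reports fixation activity. The barcode allows the strain carrying the plasmid to be identified by amplification and sequencing from the common primer site. According to the associated publication title, the system is used to measure rhizobial competitiveness and N2 fixation in legume nodules simultaneously.
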