Features (pLannotate 1.2.2; 14 found; start..end, strand, type, name):
      9..103     +  terminator     lambda t0 terminator: transcription terminator from phage lambda
    213..1025    +  CDS            aphA1: KKA1_ECOLX - Also known as nptI. Protein inferred from homology: Swiss-Prot protein existence level 3. Resistance to kanamycin and structurally-related aminoglycosides, including amikacin. From Escherichia coli.
   1179..1287    +  oriT           oriT: incP origin of transfer
   1348..2496    -  CDS            trfA: trans-acting replication protein that binds to and activates oriV
   2548..2829    -  CDS            tnpA (fragment): TN5P_ECOLX - Also known as tnp. Experimental evidence at protein level: Swiss-Prot protein existence level 1. Mediates transposition of transposon Tn5 by a 'cut and paste' mechanism. First, the monomeric transposase binds the 19 bp inverted DNA repeats flanking the transposon. Then, dimerization of the DNA- bound transposase creates a synaptic DNA complex. After nicking of the first DNA strand, excision of the transposon proceeds through a series of intermediates. The transposase then mediates the insertion of the transposon at a new site by strand transfer. The activity of the wild- type tran
   2889..3420    -  rep_origin     oriV: incP origin of replication
   3476..3511    -  rep_origin     CloDF13 ori (fragment): Plasmids containing the CloDF13 (CDF) origin of replication can be propagated in E. coli cells that contain additional plasmids with compatible origins.
   3635..3943    -  CDS            parE: PARE_ECOLX - Experimental evidence at protein level: Swiss-Prot protein existence level 1. Toxin component of a type II toxin-antitoxin (TA) system involved in plasmid partition. Acts by inhibiting DNA gyrase, converting supercoiled plasmid DNA into a singly cleaved linear form in an ATP-dependent fashion. To do so it probably interacts with one of the gyrase subunits. Gyrase inhibition is prevented by antitoxin ParD, and is reversed in vitro by incubation with ParD. In cells that have lost the plasmid filamentation and growth inhibition occur; this is suppressed when ParD is supplied in trans
   3943..4191    -  CDS            parD: PARD_ECOLX - Experimental evidence at protein level: Swiss-Prot protein existence level 1. Antitoxin component of a type II toxin-antitoxin (TA) system involved in plasmid partition. Inhibits the anti-DNA gyrase activity of toxin ParE; reverses and restores gyrase catalytic activity in vitro. The parDE operon alone is capable of stabilizing an RK2-derived minireplicon under defined growth conditions in several different Gram- negative bacteria. It does so by the post-segregational killing (PSK) of plasmid-free cells, also referred to as a plasmid addiction system. Binds its own promoter, autor
   4320..5162    +  CDS            parB: PARB4_ECOLX - Protein predicted: Swiss-Prot protein existence level 4. Involved in plasmid partition. From Escherichia coli.
   5126..5782    +  CDS            parA: PARA4_ECOLX - Protein inferred from homology: Swiss-Prot protein existence level 3. Involved in plasmid partition. From Escherichia coli.
   5942..6028    -  terminator     rrnB T1 terminator: Escherichia coli rrnB; transcription terminator T1 from the E. coli rrnB gene
   6275..6988    +  CDS            superfolder GFP: GFP variant that folds robustly even when fused to poorly folded proteins (Pédelacq et al., 2006)
   7008..7030    +  CDS            lacZα (fragment): LacZα fragment of β-galactosidase; lacZ fragment
>Addgene plasmid #133217 | pOPS0576 | addgene full sequence | sequence record 276395 | Addgene NGS Result
CGCTCTTGGACTCCTGTTGATAGATCCAGTAATGACCTCAGAACTCCATCTGGATTTGTTCAGAACGCTC
GGTTGCCGCCGGGCGTTTTTTATTGGTGAGAATCCAGGCAATTGTGTCTCAAAATCTCTGATGTTACATT
GCACAAGATAAAAATATATCATCATGAACAATAAAACTGTCTGCTTACATAAACAGTAATACAAGGGGTG
TTATGAGCCATATTCAGCGTGAAACGAGCTGTAGCCGTCCGCGTCTGAACAGCAACATGGATGCGGATCT
GTATGGCTATAAATGGGCGCGTGATAACGTGGGTCAGAGCGGCGCGACCATTTATCGTCTGTATGGCAAA
CCGGATGCGCCGGAACTGTTTCTGAAACATGGCAAAGGCAGCGTGGCGAACGATGTGACCGATGAAATGG
TGCGTCTGAACTGGCTGACCGAATTTATGCCGCTGCCGACCATTAAACATTTTATTCGCACCCCGGATGA
TGCGTGGCTGCTGACCACCGCGATTCCGGGCAAAACCGCGTTTCAGGTGCTGGAAGAATATCCGGATAGC
GGCGAAAACATTGTGGATGCGCTGGCCGTGTTTCTGCGTCGTCTGCATAGCATTCCGGTGTGCAACTGCC
CGTTTAACAGCGATCGTGTGTTTCGTCTGGCCCAGGCGCAGAGCCGTATGAACAACGGCCTGGTGGATGC
GAGCGATTTTGATGATGAACGTAACGGCTGGCCGGTGGAACAGGTGTGGAAAGAAATGCATAAACTGCTG
CCGTTTAGCCCGGATAGCGTGGTGACCCACGGCGATTTTAGCCTGGATAACCTGATTTTCGATGAAGGCA
AACTGATTGGCTGCATTGATGTGGGCCGTGTGGGCATTGCGGATCGTTATCAGGATCTGGCCATTCTGTG
GAACTGCCTGGGCGAATTTAGCCCGAGCCTGCAAAAACGTCTGTTTCAGAAATATGGCATTGATAATCCG
GATATGAACAAACTGCAATTTCATCTGATGCTGGATGAATTTTTCTAATAATTAATTGAACTACTTTTCC
GCTGCATAACCCTGCTTCGGGGTCATTATAGCGATTTTTTCGGTATATCCATCCTTTTTCGCACGATATA
CAGGATTTTGCCAAAGGGTTCGTGTAGACTTTCCTTGGTGTATCCAACGGCGTCAGCCGGGCAGGATAGG
TGAAGTAGGCCCACCCGCGAGCGGGTGTTCCTTCTTCACTGTCCCTTATTCGCACCTGGCGGTGCTCAAC
GGGAATCCTGCTCTGCGAGGCTGGCCGTAGGCCGGCCGCGATGCAGGTGGCTGCTGAACCCCCAGCCGGA
ACTGACCCCACAAGGCCCTAGCGTTTGCAATGCACCAGGTCATCATTGACCCAGGCGTGTTCCACCAGGC
CGCTGCCTCGCAACTCTTCGCAGGCTTCGCCGACCTGCTCGCGCCACTTCTTCACGCGGGTGGAATCCGA
TCCGCACATGAGGCGGAAGGTTTCCAGCTTGAGCGGGTACGGCTCCCGGTGCGAGCTGAAATAGTCGAAC
ATCCGTCGGGCCGTCGGCGACAGCTTGCGGTACTTCTCCCATATGAATTTCGTGTAGTGGTCGCCAGCAA
ACAGCACGACGATTTCCTCGTCGATCAGGACCTGGCAACGGGACGTTTTCTTGCCACGGTCCAGGACGCG
GAAGCGGTGCAGCAGCGACACCGATTCCAGGTGCCCAACGCGGTCGGACGTGAAGCCCATCGCCGTCGCC
TGTAGGCGCGACAGGCATTCCTCGGCCTTCGTGTAATACCGGCCATTGATCGACCAGCCCAGGTCCTGGC
AAAGCTCGTAGAACGTGAAGGTGATCGGCTCGCCGATAGGGGTGCGCTTCGCGTACTCCAACACCTGCTG
CCACACCAGTTCGTCATCGTCGGCCCGCAGCTCGACGCCGGTGTAGGTGATCTTCACGTCCTTGTTGACG
TGGAAAATGACCTTGTTTTGCAGCGCCTCGCGCGGGATTTTCTTGTTGCGCGTGGTGAACAGGGCAGAGC
GGGCCGTGTCGTTTGGCATCGCTCGCATCGTGTCCGGCCACGGCGCAATATCGAACAAGGAAAGCTGCAT
TTCCTTGATCTGCTGCTTCGTGTGTTTCAGCAACGCGGCCTGCTTGGCTTCGCTGACCTGTTTTGCCAGG
TCCTCGCCGGCGGTTTTTCGCTTCTTGGTCGTCATAGTTCCTCGCGTGTCGATGGTCATCGACTTCGCCA
AACCTGCCGCCTCCTGTTCGAGCCGACGCGAACGCTCCACGGCGGCCGATGGCGCGGGCAGGGCAGGGGG
AGCCAGTTGCACGCTGTCGCGCTCGATCTTGGCCGTAGCTTGCTGGACTATCGAGCCGACGGACTGGAAG
GTTTCGCGGGGCGCACGCATGACGGTGCGGCTTGCGATGGTTTCGGCATCCTCGGCGGAAAACCCCGCGT
CGATCAGTTCTTGCCTGTATGCCTTCCGGTCAAACGTCCGATTCATTCACCCTCCTTGCGGGATTGCCCC
GGAATTAATTCCCCGGATCGATCCGTCGATCTTGATCCCCTGCGCCATCAGATCCTTGGCGGCAAGAAAG
CCATCCAGTTTACTTTGCAGGGCTTCCCAACCTTACCAGAGGGCGCCCCAGCTGGCAATTCCGGTTCGCT
TGCTGTCCATAAAACCGCCCAGTCTAGCTATCGCCATGTAAGCCCACTGCAAGCTACCTGCTTTCTCTTT
GCGCTTGCGTTTTCCCTTGTCCAGATAGCCCAGTAGCTGACATTCATCCGGGGTCAGCACCGTTTCTGCG
GACTGGCTTTCTACGTGGCTGCCATTTTTGGGGTGAGGCCGTTCGCGGCCGAGGGGCGCAGCCCCTGGGG
GGATGGGAGGCCCGCGTTAGCGGGCCGGGAGGGTTCGAGAAGGGGGGGCACCCCCCTTCGGCGTGCGCGG
TCACGCGCACAGGGCGCAGCCCTGGTTAAAAACAAGGTTTATAAATATTGGTTTAAAAGCAGGTTAAAAG
ACAGGTTAGCGGTGGCCGAAAAACGGGCGGAAACCCTTGCAAATGCTGGATTTTCTGCCTGTGGACAGCC
CCTCAAATGTCAATAGGTGCGCCCCTCATCTGTCAGCACTCTGCCCCTCAAGTGTCAAGGATCGCGCCCC
TCATCTGTCAGTAGTCGCGCCCCTCAAGTGTCAATACCGCAGGGCACTTATCCCCAGGCTTGTCCACATC
ATCTGTGGGAAACTCGCGTAAAATCAGGCGTTTTCGCCGATTTGCGAGGCTGGCCAGCTCCACGTCGCCG
GCCGAAATCGAGCCTGCCCCTCATCTGTCAACGCCGCGCCGGGTGAGTCGGCCCCTCAAGTGTCAACGTC
CGCCCCTCATCTGTCAGTGAGGGCCAAGTTTTCCGCGAGGTATCCACAACGCCGGCGGCCCTACATGGCT
CTGCTGTAGTGAGTGGGTTGCGCTCCGGCAGCGGTCCTGATCCCCCGCAGAAAAAAAGGATCTCAAGAAG
ATCCTTTGATCTTTTCTACATTACTGCATGAGCTTGTGGAAGTGTGCTGAGCATAAATGATTCTCCTAGC
TGTTCTTTGGGTAAGTACGCCATCAGGACGTTGTGAGTGGCGCGATTTTTAGCGGCTGAAATCAGCCCTT
GAGCCTGTCGGCAAGTCGCGTCATGAGGTCCATGCGCTCATGCAGGATCGCCACGACCAACGCGGGTTCG
CCCGCACGCGGCAGGCAAAAAACGTAGTGGTGTTCGCAGCGGGCCATCCGCAGCGCGGGAAAGAGTTCGC
TCATGTCCTTAAACGGGCCTTCGCCGGCGGCAAGCCTGGCTATGCCCTGTTCCAGCTTAGCGATATAGCG
GCGCACCTGCGCCGCGCCCCACTCCCGGCGCGTGTAGCGGATGATGCCGCGTAGATCGGCTTCGGCCTCA
GCCGTGAGGATGTAGGCCGTCAAGCGCGATCCCCGCTGAGTTCTTCATCAAGAATTTCGCCGACGCTCTT
GGTGGACACCTTGCCGGCAAGCCCATCGTTGATGCGGTTCCCCAGCATGGTTTTCAGTTCCTGCCATGCC
TGATCGGCATCAGCGTCACCGGGGAACAGACGTTCGAGGGCGTATTGCTTAATGGTCTTGCCCTGCAAGG
CGGCCAGGGCTTTCAGGCTCTGGTGCTGCTGGTCCGTCATGTCGATTGTCAGGCGGCTCATTGGATAACC
TCCATAAAATACACGTAACCACATTAGCACATATGTGGGCGTGAGGCTACAGCGCGAGGCGCATTAAGGT
CGGGAAAATGCGCTAGGCGCATTTAAATTGCGTATTGCTGTAATGCGCCATGCCGGCTAGACTAGGCCCA
AATGGGTATACCCAATTTGACCAAGGGGGACGCGATGAGGGCGGCCAAGCACTACCGACAACTTCTATCC
ATCGACTTCAACATCGAGGCGCTGGCCTTCGTGCCTGGACCCGACGGCACACGCGGCCGGCGCATCCACG
TCCTGGGGCGCGAGGTCCGCGACCGGCCCGGCCTGGTCGAGTACCTTTCGCCGGCGTTCGGCTCGCGGGT
GGCGCTGGACGGCTACTGCAAGGCCAATTTCGATGCAGTGCTGCACCTGGCGTACCCCGATCATCAGCAA
TGGGGCCACGCATGAAGCGCCGAAGCTACGCCATGCTGCGCGCCGCTGCCGCGCTGGCCGTCCTGGTCGT
TGCCTCGCCGGCATGGGCCGAGCTGCGCGGCGAGGTCGTGCGCATCATCGACGGCGACACCATCGACGTG
CTGGTAGACAAGCAGCCGGTGCGCGTGCGCCTGGTGGACATTGACGCGCCGGAAAAGCGGCAAGCCTTCG
GCGAACGTGCGCGCCAGGCGCTGGCCGGCATGGTGTTCCGCCGGCACGTCCTGGTCGACGAGAAGGACAC
CGACCGTTACGGCCGCACGCTGGGCACCGTCTGGGTCAACATGGAGCTGGCCAGCCGGCCGCCGCAGCCG
CGCAACGTCAACGCCGCGATGGTTCACCAGGGCATGGCGTGGGCCTATCGCTTCCACGGCCGCGCGGCCG
ACCCTGAAATGCTGCGGCTCGAACAGGAGGCGCGAGGCAAGCGCGTCGGCCTCTGGTCCGATCCGCACGC
CGTCGAGCCGTGGAAATGGCGACGCGAGAGCAACAACCGGAGGGACGAAGGTTGAAGGTCGCCCGCATCT
ACCTGCGCGCCAGTACGGACGAGCAGAATCTTGAACGCCAGGAGAGCCTTGTAGCGGCCACGCGGGCCGC
CGGGTACTACGTCGCCGGCATCTACCGCGAGAAGGCGTCCGGCGCACGCGCCGACCGGCCCGAGCTGCTG
CGCATGATCGCGGACCTGCAACCTGGTGAAGTCGTCGTTGCGGAGAAGATCGACCGCATCAGCCGCTTGC
CGTTGGCCGAGGCCGAGCGCCTGGTTGCGTCGATCCGGGCCAAAGGGGCCAAGCTGGCCGTGCCTGGCGT
GGTGGACCTGTCGGAGCTGGCCGCCGAGGCGAACGGAGTGGCGAAAATCGTTCTGGAATCCGTCCAGGAC
ATGCTTTTGAAGCTCGCCTTGCAGATGGCCCGCGACGACTACGAGGATCGGCGCGAGCGTCAACGTCAGG
GTGTCCAGTTGGCGAAGGCCGCCGGCCGCTACACCGGCCGCAAACGTGACGCCGGCATGCACGACCGCAT
CATCACGCTTCGCTCCGGCGGATCGAGCATTGCCAAGACGGCCAAGCTGGTCGGATGCAGCCCGAGCCAG
GTCAAACGAGTGTGGGCGGCCTGGAACGCGCAGCAGCAAAAATAAAGCCGGGCAGTGCCCGGCTTTTCTC
ACCTTTTCGCGTCCCGCAGGGCCGCTGCGAGCGCCCTACCTAGATCCTCGCTTTCCCCCTCGGTGTAGTC
CGGCCAGGGCACGAAGGGCGCGGATGCGAACCTGTTGAGCAGGTCAGATCTAGGGCGGCGGATTTGTCCT
ACTCAGGAGAGCGTTCACCGACAAACAACAGATAAAACGAAAGGCCCAGTCTTTCGACTGAGCCTTTCGT
TTTATTTGATGCCTGCCGAATTCGGATCCGGAGCTCGACACGACATTGTCGTCACCTTTGTCGGGTCCGC
GACAAGCTTTTTGTTCCTCGATCCCGTATGTTTTCGCCTAAATATCTGAAACAGCAGCAAATTATTTTTC
GTTAGCTCAATCGGCCCACTTGGCACGAGTCTTGAAATTTATTGCGAGGCGGCGGAGCTGCCGGCCGCAT
CCGTGCGGCATAACCACGGTTGTGAACAAATGAAGGAAGGCCAAATGCGTAAAGGCGAAGAGCTGTTCAC
TGGTGTCGTCCCTATTCTGGTGGAACTGGATGGTGATGTCAACGGTCATAAGTTTTCCGTGCGTGGCGAG
GGTGAAGGTGACGCAACTAATGGTAAACTGACGCTGAAGTTCATCTGTACTACTGGTAAACTGCCGGTAC
CTTGGCCGACTCTGGTAACGACGCTGACTTATGGTGTTCAGTGCTTTGCTCGTTATCCGGACCATATGAA
GCAGCATGACTTCTTCAAGTCCGCCATGCCGGAAGGCTATGTGCAGGAACGCACGATTTCCTTTAAGGAT
GACGGCACGTACAAAACGCGTGCGGAAGTGAAATTTGAAGGCGATACCCTGGTAAACCGCATTGAGCTGA
AAGGCATTGACTTTAAAGAAGATGGCAATATCCTGGGCCATAAGCTGGAATACAATTTTAACAGCCACAA
TGTTTACATCACCGCCGATAAACAAAAAAATGGCATTAAAGCGAATTTTAAAATTCGCCACAACGTTGAG
GATGGCAGCGTGCAGCTGGCTGATCACTACCAGCAAAACACTCCAATCGGTGATGGTCCTGTTCTGCTGC
CAGACAATCACTATCTGAGCACGCAAAGCGTTCTGTCTAAAGATCCGAACGAGAAACGCGATCATATGGT
TCTGCTGGAGTTCGTAACCGCAGCGGGCATCACGCATGGTATGGATGAACTGTACAAATGAGCTTGCGTT
CTAGCTGCGTTTTACAACGTCGTGACTGGG
